Addgene plasmid #60678: DJ-1 pET15b
Purpose: Recombinant protein expression of Park7
Depositing lab: Mark Wilson. Depositing organization: University of Nebraska at Lincoln. Publication: Structural impact of three Parkinsonism-associated missense mutations on human DJ-1. Lakshminarasimhan M, Maldonado MT, Zhou W, Fink AL, Wilson MA. Biochemistry. 2008 Feb 5;47(5):1381-92. doi: 10.1021/bi701189c. Epub 2008 Jan 9. PubMed 18181649.
Backbone
  Vector backbone: pET15b
  Backbone manufacturer: Novagen
  Backbone size w/o insert (bp): 5708
  Vector type: Bacterial Expression
Growth in bacteria
  Bacterial resistance: Ampicillin, 100 μg/mL
  Growth temperature: 37°C
  Growth strain: DH5alpha
  Copy number: High Copy
Gene/Insert
  Gene/Insert name: DJ-1 (alt name: Park7)
  Species: H. sapiens (human)
  Entrez Gene: PARK7 (a.k.a. DJ-1, DJ1, GATD2, HEL-S-67p)
  Promoter: T7
  Tag / fusion protein: 6xHis (N terminal on backbone)
  Cloning method: Restriction Enzyme; 5′ cloning site NdeI (not destroyed); 3′ cloning site XhoI (not destroyed)
  Sequencing primers: 5′ T7; 3′ T7term
Terms and licenses: Academic/Nonprofit Terms; Industry Terms: Not Available to Industry
Depositor comments: Internal NdeI site of human DJ-1 eliminated by silent mutation (198A->T)
How to cite: DJ-1 pET15b was a gift from Mark Wilson (Addgene plasmid # 60678 ; http://n2t.net/addgene:60678 ; RRID:Addgene_60678)
