[The description below was written by a language model from this plasmid's Addgene catalogue record.]
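Description:
DJ-1 pET15b is a bacterial expression plasmid for producing recombinant human DJ-1, the protein encoded by PARK7. It is built on the Novagen pET15b backbone (5708 bp without insert). It is selected with ampicillin and is recorded as high copy, with DH5alpha listed as the propagation strain. The catalogue entry gives no feature table, so the origin of replication and other backbone elements are not itemised in the record.

The human DJ-1 coding sequence was inserted by restriction cloning between the NdeI and XhoI sites, both of which remain intact. This places it under the T7 promoter and in frame with the N-terminal 6xHis tag supplied by the backbone. Transcription from a T7 promoter requires T7 RNA polymerase, so expression is normally carried out in a host that supplies this enzyme rather than in the cloning strain. The His tag allows the product to be purified by immobilised metal affinity chromatography. The depositor notes that an NdeI site internal to the DJ-1 sequence was removed with a silent mutation (198A->T). This change leaves the encoded protein unaltered and allowed NdeI to be used at the 5′ junction. The insert can be verified by sequencing with standard T7 promoter and T7 terminator primers.

The stated purpose is recombinant protein expression of Park7, and the associated publication concerns the structural effects of Parkinsonism-linked missense mutations in human DJ-1. That context suggests the plasmid supplies purified DJ-1 for structural and biochemical work. The record lists no disease-associated mutation in this insert, only the silent change.
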