>Addgene plasmid #60678 | DJ-1 pET15b | addgene partial sequence | sequence record 98425 | T7 5'-TAATACGACTCACTATAGGG-3'
AATAATTTTGTTTAACTTTAGAAGGAGATATACCATGGGCAGCAGCCATCATATCATCATCACAGCAGCG
GCCTGGTGCCGCGC
[480 nt withheld, positions 85-564]
