>Addgene plasmid #60678 | DJ-1 pET15b | addgene partial sequence | sequence record 98426 | T7term 5'-GCTAGTTATTGCTCAGCGG-3'
AGCAGCCGGATCCTCGAGCTA
[576 nt withheld, positions 22-597]
GCGCGGCACCAGGCCGCTGCTGTGATGATGATGATGATGGCTGCTGCCCATGGTATATCTCCTTCTTAAA
GTTAAACAAAATTATTTCTAGAGGGGAATTGTTATCCGCTCACAATTCCCCTATAGTGAGTCGTATTAAT
TTCG
